Addgene plasmid #51426: pAF1-VP16
Purpose: (Empty Backbone) Artificial transcription factor with VP16
Depositing lab: Xavier Darzacq. Depositing organization: Ecole Normale Superieure Paris. Publication: Transcription Factors Modulate c-Fos Transcriptional Bursts. Senecal A, Munsky B, Proux F, Ly N, Braye FE, Zimmer C, Mueller F, Darzacq X. Cell Rep. 2014 Jun 25. pii: S2211-1247(14)00447-1. doi: 10.1016/j.celrep.2014.05.053. PubMed 24981864.
Backbone
  Vector backbone: pAF1
  Backbone size (bp): 7372
  Modifications to backbone: The VP16 activator domain obtained by digestion with BamHI and XbaI of the PCR fragment (obtained with the primers ATCGGGATCCACCGTACAGCCGCGCGCGTACGA and ATCGTCTAGACCTACCCACCGTACTCGTCAA) on the Tet-On plasmid (Clonetech) was inserted into pAF1 (Addgene 51425) to obtain the pAF1-VP16 plasmid.
  Vector type: Mammalian Expression
  Promoter: CMV
  Selectable markers: Neomycin (select with G418)
Growth in bacteria
  Bacterial resistance: Ampicillin, 100 μg/mL
  Growth temperature: 37°C
  Growth strain: DH5alpha
  Copy number: High Copy
Gene/Insert
  Cloning method: Restriction Enzyme
  Sequencing primers: 5′ GGCTAACTAGAGAACCCACTG; 3′ GGCAACTAGAAGGCACAGTC
Terms and licenses: Academic/Nonprofit Terms; Industry Terms: Not Available to Industry
How to cite: pAF1-VP16 was a gift from Xavier Darzacq (Addgene plasmid # 51426 ; http://n2t.net/addgene:51426 ; RRID:Addgene_51426)
