[The description below was written by a language model from this plasmid's Addgene catalogue record and pLannotate feature annotations shown in this document.]
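Description:
pAF1-VP16 is a mammalian expression plasmid, catalogued as an empty backbone, for building artificial transcription factors that carry the VP16 activation domain. It derives from the pAF1 vector. A fragment encoding the herpes simplex virus VP16 activator domain, PCR-amplified from a Tet-On plasmid, was inserted into it by restriction cloning. The plasmid replicates in E. coli at high copy from a ColE1/pUC-type origin under ampicillin selection (AmpR with its own promoter). It also carries an f1 origin. For stable selection in mammalian cells, an SV40 early promoter drives a neomycin resistance gene with an SV40 polyadenylation signal, which allows selection with G418.

The expression unit runs from the CMV enhancer and promoter, with a T7 promoter just downstream, to a bovine growth hormone polyadenylation signal. Between them, the annotation identifies two coding fragments with similarity to Xanthomonas TAL effector proteins (matches to avrXa10 and avrBs3), followed by the VP16 activation domain. These two TAL-like segments are separated by an oppositely oriented lacZα cassette with a lac promoter, lac operator, CAP site and pBluescript-type polylinker remnants. This layout suggests a stuffer sitting where a custom DNA-binding repeat array would be cloned between the N- and C-terminal TAL effector portions, possibly with blue/white screening, although the record does not state this explicitly. Once a repeat array is installed, the product would be a sequence-targeted TAL–VP16 activator. The associated publication concerns how transcription factors modulate c-Fos transcriptional bursting, which fits use of such designer activators to probe promoter activity. The sequenced record is 7,705 nt, somewhat larger than the listed backbone size of 7,372 bp, as expected from the added VP16 fragment.
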