Features (pLannotate 1.2.2; 30 found; start..end, strand, type, name):
     28..80      -  misc_feature   bom (fragment): basis of mobility region from pBR322
    235..614     +  enhancer       CMV enhancer: human cytomegalovirus immediate early enhancer
    615..818     +  promoter       CMV promoter: human cytomegalovirus (CMV) immediate early promoter
    814..847     +  LTR            5' LTR (truncated) (fragment): truncated 5' long terminal repeat (LTR) from HIV-1
    863..881     +  promoter       T7 promoter: promoter for bacteriophage T7 RNA polymerase
    923..1783    +  CDS            avrXa10 (fragment): AVX10_XANOO - Experimental evidence at protein level: Swiss-Prot protein existence level 1. Avirulence protein. Induces the hypersensitive response (HR)in rice plants carrying the resistance gene Xa10. Activity depends on the presence of the core repeat domains; replacement with repeat domains from other proteins (AvrBs3 of X.euvesicatoria (AC P14727) or AvrXa7 of this organism) does not elicit the HR. Probably acts as a transcription factor in its host plant (rice) to induce plant resistance or disease. From Xanthomonas oryzae pv. oryzae.
   1791..1809    -  rep_origin     f1 ori (fragment): f1 bacteriophage origin of replication; arrow indicates direction of (+) strand synthesis
   1814..1969    -  CDS            lacZα (fragment): LacZα fragment of β-galactosidase; lacZ fragment
   1977..1995    +  promoter       T7 promoter: promoter for bacteriophage T7 RNA polymerase
   2004..2027    -  misc_feature   MCS (fragment): pBluescript multiple cloning site
   2043..2061    -  promoter       T3 promoter: promoter for bacteriophage T3 RNA polymerase
   2106..2122    -  protein_bind   lac operator: The lac repressor binds to the lac operator to inhibit transcription in E. coli. This inhibition can be relieved by adding lactose or isopropyl-β-D-thiogalactopyranoside (IPTG). lac repressor encoded by lacI
   2130..2160    -  promoter       lac promoter: promoter for the E. coli lac operon
   2175..2196    -  protein_bind   CAP binding site: CAP binding activates transcription in the presence of cAMP. E. coli catabolite activator protein
   2235..2879    +  CDS            avrBs3 (fragment): AVRB3_XANEU - Experimental evidence at protein level: Swiss-Prot protein existence level 1. Avirulence protein. Acts as a transcription factor in C.annuum plants. In susceptible plants lacking the Bs3 resistance gene induces expression of a number of genes, including genes homologous to a family of auxin-induced genes, alpha-expansin genes, pectate lyase, anthocyanidin glucoside rhamnosyl transferase and at least one transcription factor, UPA20. Their expression leads to plant hypertrophy in mesophyll cells, probably mainly mediated by UPA20 (PubMed:17962565). In resistant plants induces the h
   3030..3263    +  CDS            VP16 AD: transcriptional activation domain of herpes simplex virus protein VP16 (Triezenberg et al., 1988; Cousens et al., 1989); UL48
   3305..3529    +  polyA_signal   bGH poly(A) signal: bovine growth hormone polyadenylation signal
   3533..3554    +  promoter       SV40 promoter (fragment): SV40 enhancer and early promoter
   3575..4003    +  rep_origin     f1 ori (sequence partly withheld): f1 bacteriophage origin of replication; arrow indicates direction of (+) strand synthesis
   4017..4346    +  promoter       SV40 promoter: SV40 enhancer and early promoter
   4413..5204    +  CDS            neo: KKA2_KLEPN - Also known as kan, nptII. Experimental evidence at protein level: Swiss-Prot protein existence level 1. Resistance to kanamycin, neomycin, paromomycin, ribostamycin, butirosin and gentamicin B. From Klebsiella pneumoniae.
   5228..5386    +  CDS            ble (fragment): BLE_KLEPN - Experimental evidence at protein level: Swiss-Prot protein existence level 1. Binding protein with a strong affinity to the bleomycin family of antibiotics. Binds to CL990; an antimitotic-antibiotic compound. From Klebsiella pneumoniae.
   5381..5502    +  polyA_signal   SV40 poly(A) signal: SV40 polyadenylation signal
   5575..5591    -  protein_bind   lac operator: The lac repressor binds to the lac operator to inhibit transcription in E. coli. This inhibition can be relieved by adding lactose or isopropyl-β-D-thiogalactopyranoside (IPTG). lac repressor encoded by lacI
   5599..5629    -  promoter       lac promoter: promoter for the E. coli lac operon
   5644..5665    -  protein_bind   CAP binding site: CAP binding activates transcription in the presence of cAMP. E. coli catabolite activator protein
   5678..5770    -  CDS            lacI (fragment): lac repressor; lacI; The lac repressor binds to the lac operator to inhibit transcription in E. coli. This inhibition can be relieved by adding lactose or isopropyl-β-D-thiogalactopyranoside (IPTG).
   5953..6538    -  rep_origin     ori: high-copy-number ColE1/pMB1/pBR322/pUC origin of replication
   6709..7569    -  CDS            AmpR: β-lactamase; bla; confers resistance to ampicillin, carbenicillin, and related antibiotics
   7570..7674    -  promoter       AmpR promoter: bla
>Addgene plasmid #51426 | pAF1-VP16 | depositor full sequence | sequence record 79486 | pAF1-VP16 sequence 7705 bps
GACGGATCGGGAGATCTCCCGATCCCCTATGGTGCACTCTCAGTACAATCTGCTCTGATGCCGCATAGTT
AAGCCAGTATCTGCTCCCTGCTTGTGTGTTGGAGGTCGCTGAGTAGTGCGCGAGCAAAATTTAAGCTACA
ACAAGGCAAGGCTTGACCGACAATTGCATGAAGAATCTGCTTAGGGTTAGGCGTTTTGCGCTGCTTCGCG
ATGTACGGGCCAGATATACGCGTTGACATTGATTATTGACTAGTTATTAATAGTAATCAATTACGGGGTC
ATTAGTTCATAGCCCATATATGGAGTTCCGCGTTACATAACTTACGGTAAATGGCCCGCCTGGCTGACCG
CCCAACGACCCCCGCCCATTGACGTCAATAATGACGTATGTTCCCATAGTAACGCCAATAGGGACTTTCC
ATTGACGTCAATGGGTGGAGTATTTACGGTAAACTGCCCACTTGGCAGTACATCAAGTGTATCATATGCC
AAGTACGCCCCCTATTGACGTCAATGACGGTAAATGGCCCGCCTGGCATTATGCCCAGTACATGACCTTA
TGGGACTTTCCTACTTGGCAGTACATCTACGTATTAGTCATCGCTATTACCATGGTGATGCGGTTTTGGC
AGTACATCAATGGGCGTGGATAGCGGTTTGACTCACGGGGATTTCCAAGTCTCCACCCCATTGACGTCAA
TGGGAGTTTGTTTTGGCACCAAAATCAACGGGACTTTCCAAAATGTCGTAACAACTCCGCCCCATTGACG
CAAATGGGCGGTAGGCGTGTACGGTGGGAGGTCTATATAAGCAGAGCTCTCTGGCTAACTAGAGAACCCA
CTGCTTACTGGCTTATCGAAATTAATACGACTCACTATAGGGAGACCCAAGCTGGCTAGCGTTTAAACTT
AAGCTTGCCACCATGGACCCCATTCGTCCGCGCAGGCCAAGTCCTGCCCGCGAGCTTCTGCCCGGACCCC
AACCGGATAGGGTTCAGCCGACTGCAGATCGTGGGGTGTCTGCGCCTGCTGGCAGCCCTCTGGATGGCTT
GCCCGCTCGGCGGACGGTGTCCCGGACCCGGCTGCCATCTCCCCCTGCGCCCTCACCTGCGTTCTCGGCG
GGCAGCTTCAGCGATCTGCTCCGTCCGTTCGATCCGTCGCTTCTTGATACATCGCTTCTTGATTCGATGC
CTGCCGTCGGCACGCCGCATACAGCGGCTGCCCCAGCAGAGTGGGATGAGGCGCAATCGGCTCTGCGTGC
AGCCGATGACCCGCCACCCACCGTGCGTGTCGCTGTCACTGCCGCGCGGCCGCCGCGCGCCAAGCCGGCC
CCGCGACGGCGTGCTGCGCAACCCTCCGACGCTTCGCCGGCCGCGCAGGTGGATCTACGCACGCTCGGCT
ACAGTCAGCAGCAGCAAGAGAAGATCAAACCGAAGGTGCGTTCGACAGTGGCGCAGCACCACGAGGCACT
GGTGGGCCATGGGTTTACACACGCGCACATCGTTGCGCTCAGCCAACACCCGGCAGCGTTAGGGACCGTC
GCTGTCACGTATCAGCACATAATCACGGCGTTGCCAGAGGCGACACACGAAGACATCGTTGGCGTCGGCA
AACAGTGGTCCGGCGCACGCGCCCTGGAGGCCTTGCTCACGGATGCGGGGGAGTTGAGAGGTCCGCCGTT
ACAGTTGGACACAGGCCAACTTGTGAAGATTGCAAAACGTGGCGGCGTGACCGCAATGGAGGCAGTGCAT
GCATCGCGCAATGCACTGACGGGTGCCCCCCTGGAGACGGGCGCCGCTACAGGGCGCGTCCCATTCGCCA
TTCAGGCTGCGCAACTGTTGGGAAGGGCGATCGGTGCGGGCCTCTTCGCTATTACGCCAGCTGGCGAAAG
GGGGATGTGCTGCAAGGCGATTAAGTTGGGTAACGCCAGGGTTTTCCCAGTCACGACGTTGTAAAACGAC
GGCCAGTGAGCGCGCGTAATACGACTCACTATAGGGCGAATTGGGTACCGGGCCCCCCCTCGAGGTCCTC
CAGCTTTTGTTCCCTTTAGTGAGGGTTAATTGCGCGCTTGGCGTAATCATGGTCATAGCTGTTTCCTGTG
TGAAATTGTTATCCGCTCACAATTCCACACAACATACGAGCCGGAAGCATAAAGTGTAAAGCCTGGGGTG
CCTAATGAGTGAGCTAACTCACATTAATTGCGTTGCGCTCACTGCCCGCTTTCCACCGGTCGTCTCCAAC
GACCACCTCGTCGCCTTGGCCTGCCTCGGCGGACGTCCTGCCATGGATGCAGTGAAAAAGGGATTGCCGC
ACGCGCCGGAATTGATCAGAAGAGTCAATCGCCGTATTGGCGAACGCACGTCCCATCGCGTTGCCGACTA
CGCGCAAGTGGTTCGCGTGCTGGAGTTTTTCCAGTGCCACTCCCACCCAGCGTACGCATTTGATGAGGCC
ATGACGCAGTTCGGGATGAGCAGGAACGGGTTGGTACAGCTCTTTCGCAGAGTGGGCGTCACCGAACTCG
AAGCCCGCGGTGGAACGCTCCCCCCAGCCTCGCAGCGTTGGGACCGTATCCTCCAGGCATCAGGGATGAA
AAGGGCCAAACCGTCCCCTACTTCAGCTCAAACACCGGATCAGGCGTCTTTGCATGCATTCGCCGATTCG
CTGGAGCGTGACCTTGATGCGCCCAGCCCAATGCACGAGGGAGATCAGACGCGGGCAAGCAGCCGTAAAC
GGTCCCGATCGGATCGTGCTGTCACCGGCCCCTCCGCACAGCAGGCTGTCGAGGTGCGCGTTCCCGAACA
GCGCGATGCGCTGCATTTGCCCCTCAGCTGGAGGGTAAAACGCCCGCGTACCAGGATCTGGGGCGGCCTC
CCGGATCCACCGTACAGCCGCGCGCGTACGAAAAACAATTACGGGTCTACCATCGAGGGCCTGCTCGATC
TCCCGGACGACGACGCCCCCGAAGAGGCGGGGCTGGCGGCTCCGCGCCTGTCCTTTCTCCCCGCGGGACA
CACGCGCAGACTGTCGACGGCCCCCCCGACCGATGTCAGCCTGGGGGACGAGCTCCACTTAGACGGCGAG
GACGTGGCGATGGCGCATGCCGACGCGCTAGACGATTTCGATCTGGACATGTTGGGGGACGGGGATTCCC
CGGGTCCGGGATTTACCCCCCACGACTCCGCCCCCTACGGCGCTCTGGATATGGCCGACTTCGAGTTTGA
GCAGATGTTTACCGATGCCCTTGGAATTGACGAGTACGGTGGGTAGGTCTAGAGGGCCCGTTTAAACCCG
CTGATCAGCCTCGACTGTGCCTTCTAGTTGCCAGCCATCTGTTGTTTGCCCCTCCCCCGTGCCTTCCTTG
ACCCTGGAAGGTGCCACTCCCACTGTCCTTTCCTAATAAAATGAGGAAATTGCATCGCATTGTCTGAGTA
GGTGTCATTCTATTCTGGGGGGTGGGGTGGGGCAGGACAGCAAGGGGGAGGATTGGGAAGACAATAGCAG
GCATGCTGGGGATGCGGTGGGCTCTATGGCTTCTGAGGCGGAAAGAACCAGCTGGGGCTCTAGGGGGTAT
CCCC
[124 nt withheld, positions 3575-3698]
C
[91 nt withheld, positions 3700-3790]
A
[49 nt withheld, positions 3792-3840]
CCTTTGACGTTGGAGTCCACGTTCTTT
[37 nt withheld, positions 3868-3904]
ACCCTATCTCGGTCTATTCTTTTGATTTATAAGGGATTTTGCCGATTTCGGCCTATTGGTTAAAAAATGA
GCTGATTTAACAAAAATTTAACGCGAATTAATTCTGTGGAATGTGTGTCAGTTAGGGTGTGGAAAGTCCC
CAGGCTCCCCAGCAGGCAGAAGTATGCAAAGCATGCATCTCAATTAGTCAGCAACCAGGTGTGGAAAGTC
CCCAGGCTCCCCAGCAGGCAGAAGTATGCAAAGCATGCATCTCAATTAGTCAGCAACCATAGTCCCGCCC
CTAACTCCGCCCATCCCGCCCCTAACTCCGCCCAGTTCCGCCCATTCTCCGCCCCATGGCTGACTAATTT
TTTTTATTTATGCAGAGGCCGAGGCCGCCTCTGCCTCTGAGCTATTCCAGAAGTAGTGAGGAGGCTTTTT
TGGAGGCCTAGGCTTTTGCAAAAAGCTCCCGGGAGCTTGTATATCCATTTTCGGATCTGATCAAGAGACA
GGATGAGGATCGTTTCGCATGATTGAACAAGATGGATTGCACGCAGGTTCTCCGGCCGCTTGGGTGGAGA
GGCTATTCGGCTATGACTGGGCACAACAGACAATCGGCTGCTCTGATGCCGCCGTGTTCCGGCTGTCAGC
GCAGGGGCGCCCGGTTCTTTTTGTCAAGACCGACCTGTCCGGTGCCCTGAATGAACTGCAGGACGAGGCA
GCGCGGCTATCGTGGCTGGCCACGACGGGCGTTCCTTGCGCAGCTGTGCTCGACGTTGTCACTGAAGCGG
GAAGGGACTGGCTGCTATTGGGCGAAGTGCCGGGGCAGGATCTCCTGTCATCTCACCTTGCTCCTGCCGA
GAAAGTATCCATCATGGCTGATGCAATGCGGCGGCTGCATACGCTTGATCCGGCTACCTGCCCATTCGAC
CACCAAGCGAAACATCGCATCGAGCGAGCACGTACTCGGATGGAAGCCGGTCTTGTCGATCAGGATGATC
TGGACGAAGAGCATCAGGGGCTCGCGCCAGCCGAACTGTTCGCCAGGCTCAAGGCGCGCATGCCCGACGG
CGAGGATCTCGTCGTGACCCATGGCGATGCCTGCTTGCCGAATATCATGGTGGAAAATGGCCGCTTTTCT
GGATTCATCGACTGTGGCCGGCTGGGTGTGGCGGACCGCTATCAGGACATAGCGTTGGCTACCCGTGATA
TTGCTGAAGAGCTTGGCGGCGAATGGGCTGACCGCTTCCTCGTGCTTTACGGTATCGCCGCTCCCGATTC
GCAGCGCATCGCCTTCTATCGCCTTCTTGACGAGTTCTTCTGAGCGGGACTCTGGGGTTCGAAATGACCG
ACCAAGCGACGCCCAACCTGCCATCACGAGATTTCGATTCCACCGCCGCCTTCTATGAAAGGTTGGGCTT
CGGAATCGTTTTCCGGGACGCCGGCTGGATGATCCTCCAGCGCGGGGATCTCATGCTGGAGTTCTTCGCC
CACCCCAACTTGTTTATTGCAGCTTATAATGGTTACAAATAAAGCAATAGCATCACAAATTTCACAAATA
AAGCATTTTTTTCACTGCATTCTAGTTGTGGTTTGTCCAAACTCATCAATGTATCTTATCATGTCTGTAT
ACCGTCGACCTCTAGCTAGAGCTTGGCGTAATCATGGTCATAGCTGTTTCCTGTGTGAAATTGTTATCCG
CTCACAATTCCACACAACATACGAGCCGGAAGCATAAAGTGTAAAGCCTGGGGTGCCTAATGAGTGAGCT
AACTCACATTAATTGCGTTGCGCTCACTGCCCGCTTTCCAGTCGGGAAACCTGTCGTGCCAGCTGCATTA
ATGAATCGGCCAACGCGCGGGGAGAGGCGGTTTGCGTATTGGGCGCTCTTCCGCTTCCTCGCTCACTGAC
TCGCTGCGCTCGGTCGTTCGGCTGCGGCGAGCGGTATCAGCTCACTCAAAGGCGGTAATACGGTTATCCA
CAGAATCAGGGGATAACGCAGGAAAGAACATGTGAGCAAAAGGCCAGCAAAAGGCCAGGAACCGTAAAAA
GGCCGCGTTGCTGGCGTTTTTCCATAGGCTCCGCCCCCCTGACGAGCATCACAAAAATCGACGCTCAAGT
CAGAGGTGGCGAAACCCGACAGGACTATAAAGATACCAGGCGTTTCCCCCTGGAAGCTCCCTCGTGCGCT
CTCCTGTTCCGACCCTGCCGCTTACCGGATACCTGTCCGCCTTTCTCCCTTCGGGAAGCGTGGCGCTTTC
TCATAGCTCACGCTGTAGGTATCTCAGTTCGGTGTAGGTCGTTCGCTCCAAGCTGGGCTGTGTGCACGAA
CCCCCCGTTCAGCCCGACCGCTGCGCCTTATCCGGTAACTATCGTCTTGAGTCCAACCCGGTAAGACACG
ACTTATCGCCACTGGCAGCAGCCACTGGTAACAGGATTAGCAGAGCGAGGTATGTAGGCGGTGCTACAGA
GTTCTTGAAGTGGTGGCCTAACTACGGCTACACTAGAAGAACAGTATTTGGTATCTGCGCTCTGCTGAAG
CCAGTTACCTTCGGAAAAAGAGTTGGTAGCTCTTGATCCGGCAAACAAACCACCGCTGGTAGCGGTTTTT
TTGTTTGCAAGCAGCAGATTACGCGCAGAAAAAAAGGATCTCAAGAAGATCCTTTGATCTTTTCTACGGG
GTCTGACGCTCAGTGGAACGAAAACTCACGTTAAGGGATTTTGGTCATGAGATTATCAAAAAGGATCTTC
ACCTAGATCCTTTTAAATTAAAAATGAAGTTTTAAATCAATCTAAAGTATATATGAGTAAACTTGGTCTG
ACAGTTACCAATGCTTAATCAGTGAGGCACCTATCTCAGCGATCTGTCTATTTCGTTCATCCATAGTTGC
CTGACTCCCCGTCGTGTAGATAACTACGATACGGGAGGGCTTACCATCTGGCCCCAGTGCTGCAATGATA
CCGCGAGACCCACGCTCACCGGCTCCAGATTTATCAGCAATAAACCAGCCAGCCGGAAGGGCCGAGCGCA
GAAGTGGTCCTGCAACTTTATCCGCCTCCATCCAGTCTATTAATTGTTGCCGGGAAGCTAGAGTAAGTAG
TTCGCCAGTTAATAGTTTGCGCAACGTTGTTGCCATTGCTACAGGCATCGTGGTGTCACGCTCGTCGTTT
GGTATGGCTTCATTCAGCTCCGGTTCCCAACGATCAAGGCGAGTTACATGATCCCCCATGTTGTGCAAAA
AAGCGGTTAGCTCCTTCGGTCCTCCGATCGTTGTCAGAAGTAAGTTGGCCGCAGTGTTATCACTCATGGT
TATGGCAGCACTGCATAATTCTCTTACTGTCATGCCATCCGTAAGATGCTTTTCTGTGACTGGTGAGTAC
TCAACCAAGTCATTCTGAGAATAGTGTATGCGGCGACCGAGTTGCTCTTGCCCGGCGTCAATACGGGATA
ATACCGCGCCACATAGCAGAACTTTAAAAGTGCTCATCATTGGAAAACGTTCTTCGGGGCGAAAACTCTC
AAGGATCTTACCGCTGTTGAGATCCAGTTCGATGTAACCCACTCGTGCACCCAACTGATCTTCAGCATCT
TTTACTTTCACCAGCGTTTCTGGGTGAGCAAAAACAGGAAGGCAAAATGCCGCAAAAAAGGGAATAAGGG
CGACACGGAAATGTTGAATACTCATACTCTTCCTTTTTCAATATTATTGAAGCATTTATCAGGGTTATTG
TCTCATGAGCGGATACATATTTGAATGTATTTAGAAAAATAAACAAATAGGGGTTCCGCGCACATTTCCC
CGAAAAGTGCCACCTGACGTC
