>Addgene plasmid #51426 | pAF1-VP16 | addgene partial sequence | sequence record 82357 | CMV-F 5'-CGCAAATGGGCGGTAGGCGTG-3'
GAGCTCTCTGGCTAACTAGAGAACCCACTGCTTACTGGCTTATCGAAATTAATACGACTCACTATAGGGA
GACCCAAGCTGGCTAGCGTTTAAACTTAAGCTTGCCACCATGGACCCCATTCGTCCGCGCAGGCCAAGTC
CTGCCCGCGAGCTTCTGCCCGGACCCCAACCGGATAGGGTTCAGCCGACTGCAGATCGTGGGGTGTCTGC
GCCTGCTGGCAGCCCTCTGGATGGCTTGCCCGCTCGGCGGACGGTGTCCCGGACCCGGCTGCCATCTCCC
CCTGCGCCCTCACCTGCGTTCTCGGCGGGCAGCTTCAGCGATCTGCTCCGTCCGTTCGATCCGTCGCTTC
TTGATACATCGCTTCTTGATTCGATGCCTGCCGTCGGCACGCCGCATACAGCGGCTGCCCCAGCAGAGTG
GGATGAGGCGCAATCGGCTCTGCGTGCAGCCGATGACCCGCCACCCACCGTGCGTGTCGCTGTCACTGCC
GCGCGGCCGCCGCGCGCCAAGCCGGCCCCGC
