>Addgene plasmid #51426 | pAF1-VP16 | addgene partial sequence | sequence record 82456 | BGH-rev 5'-TAGAAGGCACAGTCGAGG-3'
TCTAGACCTACCCACCGTACTCGTCAATTCCAAGGGCATCGGTAAACATCTGCTCAAACTCGAAGTCGGC
CATATCCAGAGCGCCGTAGGGGGCGGAGTCGTGGGGGGTAAATCCCGGACCCGGGGAATCCCCGTCCCCC
AACATGTCCAGATCGAAATCGTCTAGCGCGTCGGCATGCGCCATCGCCACGTCCTCGCCGTCTAAGTGGA
GCTCGTCCCCCAGGCTGACATCGGTCGGGGGGGCCGTCGACAGTCTGCGCGTGTGTCCCGCGGGGAGAAA
GGACAGGCGCGGAGCCGCCAGCCCCGCCTCTTCGGGGGCGTCGTCGTCCGGGAGATCGAGCAGGCCCTCG
ATGGTAGACCCGTAATTGTTTTTCGTACGCGCGCGGCTGTACGGTGGATCCGGGAGGCCGCCCCAGATCC
TGGTACGCGGGCGTTTTACCCTCCAGCTGAGGGGCAAATGCAGCGCATCGCGCTGTTCGGGAACGCGCAC
CTCGACAGCCTGCTGTGCGGAGGGGCCGGTGACAGCACGATCCGATCGGGACCGTTTACGGCTGCTTGCC
CGCGTCTGATCTCCCTCGTGCATTGGGCTGGGCGCATCAAGGTCACGCTCCAGCGAATCGGCGAATGCAT
GCAAAGACGCCTGATCCGGTGTTTGAGCTGAAGTAGGGGACGGTTTGGCCCTTTTCATCCCTGATGCCTG
GAGGATACGGTCCCAACGCTGCGAGGCTGGGGGGAGCGTTCCACCGCGGGCTTCGAGTTCGGTGACGCCC
ACTCTGCGAAAGAGCTGTACCAACCCGTTCCTGCTCATCCCGAACTGCGTCATGGCCTCATCAAATGCGT
ACGCTGGGTGGGAGTGGCACTGGAAAAACTCCAGCACGCGAACCACTTGCGCGTA
