>Addgene plasmid #51426 | pAF1-VP16 | addgene partial sequence | sequence record 83273 | TAL_R2 5'-ggcgacgaggtggtcgttgg-3'
ACGCAATTAATGTGAGTTAGCTCACTCATTAGGCACCCCAGGCTTTACACTTTATGCTTCCGGCTCGTAT
GTTGTGTGGAATTGTGAGCGGATAACAATTTCACACAGGAAACAGCTATGACCATGATTACGCCAAGCGC
GCAATTAACCCTCACTAAAGGGAACAAAAGCTGGAGGACCTCGAGGGGGGGCCCGGTACCCAATTCGCCC
TATAGTGAGTCGTATTACGCGCGCTCACTGGCCGTCGTTTTACAACGTCGTGACTGGGAAAACCCTGGCG
TTACCCAACTTAATCGCCTTGCAGCACATCCCCCTTTCGCCAGCTGGCGTAATAGCGAAGAGGCCCGCAC
CGATCGCCCTTCCCAACAGTTGCGCAGCCTGAATGGCGAATGGGACGCGCCCTGTAGCGGCGCCCGTCTC
CAGGGGGGCACCCGTCAGTGCATTGCGCGATGCATGCACTGCCTCCATTGCGGTCACGCCGCCACGTTTT
GCAATCTTCACAAGTTGGCCTGTGTCCAACTGTAACGGCGGACCTCTCAACTCCCCCGCATCCGTGAGCA
AGGCCTCCAGGGCGCGTGCGCCGGACCACTGTTTGCCGACGCCAACGATGTCTTCGTGTGTCGCCTCTGG
CAACGCCGTGATTATGTGCTGATACGTGACAGCGACGGTCCCTAACGCTGCCGGGTGTTGGCTGAGCGCA
ACGATGTGCGCGTGTGTAAACCCATGGCCCACCAGTGCCTCGTGGTGCTGCGCCACTGTCGAACGCACCT
TCGGTTTGATCTTCTCTTGCTGCTGCTGACTGTAGCCGAGCGTGCGTAGATCCACCTGCGCGGCCGGCGA
AA
